Addgene plasmid #38342: dishevelled
Depositing lab: Norbert Perrimon. Depositing organization: Harvard Medical School. Publication: The Drosophila segment polarity gene dishevelled encodes a novel protein required for response to the wingless signal. Klingensmith J, Nusse R, Perrimon N. Genes Dev. 1994 Jan;8(1):118-30. 10.1101/gad.8.1.118 PubMed 8288125.
Backbone
  Vector backbone: pBlueScript
  Backbone manufacturer: Stratagene
  Backbone size w/o insert (bp): 3000
  Vector type: Bacterial Expression
Growth in bacteria
  Bacterial resistance: Ampicillin, 100 μg/mL
  Growth temperature: 37°C
  Growth strain: DH5alpha
  Copy number: Unknown
Gene/Insert
  Gene/Insert name: dishevelled (alt name: dsh)
  Species: D. melanogaster (fly)
  Entrez Gene: dsh (a.k.a. Dmel_CG18361, CG1720, CG18361, DSH, DVL1-3, Dm Dsh, Dmel\CG18361, Dsh, Dvl, l(1)10Bd, l(1)G0267, l(1)G17, l(1)dsh)
Terms and licenses: Academic/Nonprofit Terms; Industry Terms: Not Available to Industry
Depositor comments: Perrimon Lab plasmid #17
How to cite: dishevelled was a gift from Norbert Perrimon (Addgene plasmid # 38342 ; http://n2t.net/addgene:38342 ; RRID:Addgene_38342)
