[The description below was written by a language model from this plasmid's Addgene catalogue record.]
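Description:
The plasmid named dishevelled carries the Drosophila melanogaster segment polarity gene dishevelled (dsh) cloned into pBlueScript, a small Stratagene phagemid cloning vector of about 3 kb. The repository classifies it as a bacterial expression vector, and it is propagated in standard E. coli cloning strains under ampicillin selection. Its copy number is recorded as unknown, although pBlueScript-type backbones are generally maintained at high copy through a pUC-derived origin. Such backbones usually also carry an f1 origin for single-stranded DNA production, a lacZα fragment spanning the polylinker, and flanking T3 and T7 phage promoters. No feature table accompanies this entry, however, so the presence and orientation of these elements cannot be confirmed here.

The record gives little detail about the insert itself. It does not state whether the dsh sequence is a cDNA or a genomic fragment, how long it is, which cloning sites were used, or whether any tags, mutations or added regulatory sequences are present. It also names no promoter driving the insert. The dsh gene encodes a cytoplasmic protein required for cells to respond to the Wingless signal, and the plasmid is linked to the work that first characterised the gene molecularly. A clone of this kind in pBlueScript typically serves as a source of the dsh sequence, for subcloning into fly or cell-culture expression vectors, for sequencing, or as a template for in vitro transcription of probes or RNA where flanking phage promoters are available. These uses are inferred from the vector type and are not stated in the record.
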