>Addgene plasmid #38342 | dishevelled | addgene partial sequence | sequence record 52306 | M13pUC-rev 5'-AGCGGATAACAATTTCACACAGG-3'
AGCTCGAAATTAACCCTCACTAAAGGGAACAAAAGCTGGAGCTCCACCGCGGTGGCGGCCGCTCTAGAAC
TAGTGGATCCCCCGGGCTGCAGGAATTCCTTTTTTTTTTTTTTCATTTTATTTGTATTTATTTACTTTGT
GATTACTAAATTCTTAGAACTTTATTCAAAATCATTCTCGCCCGTCATGCTGCCGTTCCTGCTCTTCCGC
TCCATTCCGCATCATCCGTTCCTGCACTCAAACACATATATATATATATATATATAATAATATATAATAT
AATATATATATATCATATATCATATATCTCAGTTGATCTGATCTGATCGGGTCCACAACCGATTGCTGCC
GGACACGGATATCCCTGTGCTGATCCTCCTGCTGCCTCACGAGCCCTCGCTGATCCTTGACTCGTTGCGG
CTGGGTGTTTAGCGTTCTTTTCTATGACTTACACATACCATACATATACATAAGTATTATTATTATTATT
ATAATTATTATTATTATTATTATTATAATTATAATTATTATATTGTGGTTTGCTGTTTGCTTGCTTTGTA
TACTCGTATATAAAAAAGAATAATCGTACATATTTAATTTAATTAATTAAAAACACAATTTGATTGCAAA
AAGAAAGGTTTCTACAATACGTAATTAGATACGGATACGTCCTGATCGTTGGTATTGTTGCCGCCACCGC
CACCGCCTCCGCCGCCGCCCCGATTGGAGGAGCCGGATGATTTGTTAGAGCCATGAGCGGCGATGGTCAG
CTGGTTGGCCTGATGGATCACCGAGGTGATGTCGCTCTGCGAC
